Addgene plasmid #35294: pBbS6k-RFP
Depositing lab: Jay Keasling. Depositing organization: University of California, Berkeley. Publication: BglBrick vectors and datasheets: A synthetic biology platform for gene expression. Lee TS, Krupa RA, Zhang F, Hajimorad M, Holtz WJ, Prasad N, Lee SK, Keasling JD. J Biol Eng. 2011 Sep 20;5:12. 10.1186/1754-1611-5-12 PubMed 21933410.
Backbone
  Vector backbone: pBb
  Backbone size w/o insert (bp): 5053
  Vector type: Bacterial Expression, Synthetic Biology
Growth in bacteria
  Bacterial resistance: Kanamycin, 50 μg/mL
  Growth temperature: 37°C
  Growth strain: DH5alpha
  Copy number: Low Copy
Gene/Insert
  Gene/Insert name: RFP (alt name: JBEI Part ID: JPUB_000060)
  Species: Synthetic
  Insert size (bp): 678
  Promoter: LlacO-1
  Cloning method: Restriction Enzyme
  Sequencing primers: 5′ jkRFP-R (gctttggaaccgtactggaa); 3′ jkRFP-F (tggtcactacgacgctgaag)
Terms and licenses: Academic/Nonprofit Terms; Industry Terms: Not Available to Industry
Depositor comments: JBEI Part ID: JPUB_000060; Origin: SC101
How to cite: pBbS6k-RFP was a gift from Jay Keasling (Addgene plasmid # 35294 ; http://n2t.net/addgene:35294 ; RRID:Addgene_35294)
