[The description below was written by a language model from this plasmid's Addgene catalogue record and pLannotate feature annotations shown in this document.]
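Description:
pBbS6k-RFP is a bacterial expression plasmid from the BglBrick (pBb) vector series, a modular synthetic-biology platform in which origin, promoter, and resistance marker are combined in a standardized format. This member pairs the pSC101 origin with kanamycin selection and the LlacO-1 promoter. The 5,731 bp sequence carries the pSC101 ori together with the Rep101 (RepA) gene that this origin requires, giving the low copy number recorded for the plasmid. Selection in E. coli is provided by a neo/nptII aminoglycoside phosphotransferase gene followed by the lambda t0 terminator. The short tnpA fragment annotated beside it is most likely residual Tn5-derived sequence that travelled with the kanamycin cassette rather than a functional element, and the small TcR fragment upstream of the promoter likewise appears to be a backbone remnant.

The payload is a 678 bp mRFP1 coding sequence, a monomeric DsRed derivative, placed downstream of the LlacO-1 promoter. The annotation tool detects this promoter as two lac operators adjoining a fragment matching PLtetO-1, which fits a phage lambda PL-based hybrid promoter whose operator sites have been replaced with lacO. A divergently oriented lacI gene with its own promoter supplies the lac repressor from the plasmid, so expression is held off until relieved by IPTG, independent of the host's lacI status. Transcription of the reporter is stopped by tandem rrnB T1 and T7Te terminators. In this series RFP serves as a reporter for characterizing expression from each vector configuration, and it sits at the position where a gene of interest would be placed by restriction-enzyme cloning, making the plasmid useful for low-copy, IPTG-inducible expression in E. coli.
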