Features (pLannotate 1.2.2; 15 found; start..end, strand, type, name):
     15..36      -  protein_bind   CAP binding site: CAP binding activates transcription in the presence of cAMP. E. coli catabolite activator protein
     49..1131    -  CDS            lacI: lac repressor; lacI; The lac repressor binds to the lac operator to inhibit transcription in E. coli. This inhibition can be relieved by adding lactose or isopropyl-β-D-thiogalactopyranoside (IPTG).
   1132..1209    -  promoter       lacI promoter: lacI
   1217..1496    -  CDS            TcR (fragment): tetracycline efflux protein; tet; confers resistance to tetracycline
   1502..1518    +  protein_bind   lac operator: The lac repressor binds to the lac operator to inhibit transcription in E. coli. This inhibition can be relieved by adding lactose or isopropyl-β-D-thiogalactopyranoside (IPTG). lac repressor encoded by lacI
   1525..1541    +  protein_bind   lac operator: The lac repressor binds to the lac operator to inhibit transcription in E. coli. This inhibition can be relieved by adding lactose or isopropyl-β-D-thiogalactopyranoside (IPTG). lac repressor encoded by lacI
   1541..1573    +  promoter       PLtetO-1 promoter (fragment): modified phage lambda PL promoter with tet operator sites (Lutz and Bujard, 1997)
   1609..2286    +  CDS            mRFP1: monomeric derivative of DsRed (Campbell et al., 2002)
   2319..2390    +  terminator     rrnB T1 terminator: transcription terminator T1 from the E. coli rrnB gene
   2406..2433    +  terminator     T7Te terminator: phage T7 early transcription terminator
   2964..3914    -  CDS            Rep101: RepA protein needed for replication with the pSC101 origin; rep101
   3962..4184    -  rep_origin     pSC101 ori: low-copy replication origin that requires the Rep101 protein
   4676..4770    -  terminator     lambda t0 terminator: transcription terminator from phage lambda
   4804..5595    -  CDS            neo: KKA2_KLEPN - Also known as kan, nptII. Experimental evidence at protein level: Swiss-Prot protein existence level 1. Resistance to kanamycin, neomycin, paromomycin, ribostamycin, butirosin and gentamicin B. From Klebsiella pneumoniae.
   5627..5731    -  CDS            tnpA (fragment): TN5P_ECOLX - Also known as tnp. Experimental evidence at protein level: Swiss-Prot protein existence level 1. Mediates transposition of transposon Tn5 by a 'cut and paste' mechanism. First, the monomeric transposase binds the 19 bp inverted DNA repeats flanking the transposon. Then, dimerization of the DNA- bound transposase creates a synaptic DNA complex. After nicking of the first DNA strand, excision of the transposon proceeds through a series of intermediates. The transposase then mediates the insertion of the transposon at a new site by strand transfer. The activity of the wild- type tran
>Addgene plasmid #35294 | pBbS6k-RFP | depositor full sequence | sequence record 42961 | pBbS6k-RFP sequence 5731 bps
GACGTCGGTGCCTAATGAGTGAGCTAACTTACATTAATTGCGTTGCGCTCACTGCCCGCTTTCCAGTCGG
GAAACCTGTCGTGCCAGCTGCATTAATGAATCGGCCAACGCGCGGGGAGAGGCGGTTTGCGTATTGGGCG
CCAGGGTGGTTTTTCTTTTCACCAGTGAGACGGGCAACAGCTGATTGCCCTTCACCGCCTGGCCCTGAGA
GAGTTGCAGCAAGCGGTCCACGCTGGTTTGCCCCAGCAGGCGAAAATCCTGTTTGATGGTGGTTAACGGC
GGGATATAACATGAGCTGTCTTCGGTATCGTCGTATCCCACTACCGAGATGTCCGCACCAACGCGCAGCC
CGGACTCGGTAATGGCGCGCATTGCGCCCAGCGCCATCTGATCGTTGGCAACCAGCATCGCAGTGGGAAC
GATGCCCTCATTCAGCATTTGCATGGTTTGTTGAAAACCGGACATGGCACTCCAGTCGCCTTCCCGTTCC
GCTATCGGCTGAATTTGATTGCGAGTGAGATATTTATGCCAGCCAGCCAGACGCAGACGCGCCGAGACAG
AACTTAATGGGCCCGCTAACAGCGCGATTTGCTGGTGACCCAATGCGACCAGATGCTCCACGCCCAGTCG
CGTACCGTCTTCATGGGAGAAAATAATACTGTTGATGGGTGTCTGGTCAGAGACATCAAGAAATAACGCC
GGAACATTAGTGCAGGCAGCTTCCACAGCAATGGCATCCTGGTCATCCAGCGGATAGTTAATGATCAGCC
CACTGACGCGTTGCGCGAGAAGATTGTGCACCGCCGCTTTACAGGCTTCGACGCCGCTTCGTTCTACCAT
CGACACCACCACGCTGGCACCCAGTTGATCGGCGCGAGATTTAATCGCCGCGACAATTTGCGACGGCGCG
TGCAGGGCCAGACTGGAGGTGGCAACGCCAATCAGCAACGACTGTTTGCCCGCCAGTTGTTGTGCCACGC
GGTTGGGAATGTAATTCAGCTCCGCCATCGCCGCTTCCACTTTTTCCCGCGTTTTCGCAGAAACGTGGCT
GGCCTGGTTCACCACGCGGGAAACGGTCTGATAAGAGACACCGGCATACTCTGCGACATCGTATAACGTT
ACTGGTTTCACATTCACCACCCTGAATTGACTCTCTTCCGGGCGCTATCATGCCATACCGCGAAAGGTTT
TGCGCCATTCGATGGTGTCCGGGATCTCGACGCTCTCCCTTATGCGACTCCTGCATTAGGAAGCAGCCCA
GTAGTAGGTTGAGGCCGTTGAGCACCGCCGCCGCAAGGAATGGTGCATGCAAGGAGATGGCGCCCAACAG
TCCCCCGGCCACGGGGCCTGCCACCATACCCACGCCGAAACAAGCGCTCATGAGCCCGAAGTGGCGAGCC
CGATCTTCCCCATCGGTGATGTCGGCGATATAGGCGCCAGCAACCGCACCTGTGGCGCCGGTGATGCCGG
CCACGATGCGTCCGGCGTAGAGGATCGAGAATTGTGAGCGGATAACAATTGACATTGTGAGCGGATAACA
AGATACTGAGCACATCAGCAGGACGCACTGACCGAATTCAAAAGATCTTTTAAGAAGGAGATATACATAT
GGCGAGTAGCGAAGACGTTATCAAAGAGTTCATGCGTTTCAAAGTTCGTATGGAAGGTTCCGTTAACGGT
CACGAGTTCGAAATCGAAGGTGAAGGTGAAGGTCGTCCGTACGAAGGTACCCAGACCGCTAAACTGAAAG
TTACCAAAGGTGGTCCGCTGCCGTTCGCTTGGGACATCCTGTCCCCGCAGTTCCAGTACGGTTCCAAAGC
TTACGTTAAACACCCGGCTGACATCCCGGACTACCTGAAACTGTCCTTCCCGGAAGGTTTCAAATGGGAA
CGTGTTATGAACTTCGAAGACGGTGGTGTTGTTACCGTTACCCAGGACTCCTCCCTGCAAGACGGTGAGT
TCATCTACAAAGTTAAACTGCGTGGTACCAACTTCCCGTCCGACGGTCCGGTTATGCAGAAAAAAACCAT
GGGTTGGGAAGCTTCCACCGAACGTATGTACCCGGAAGACGGTGCTCTGAAAGGTGAAATCAAAATGCGT
CTGAAACTGAAAGACGGTGGTCACTACGACGCTGAAGTTAAAACCACCTACATGGCTAAAAAACCGGTTC
AGCTGCCGGGTGCTTACAAAACCGACATCAAACTGGACATCACCTCCCACAACGAAGACTACACCATCGT
TGAACAGTACGAACGTGCTGAAGGTCGTCACTCCACCGGTGCTTAAGGATCCAAACTCGAGTAAGGATCT
CCAGGCATCAAATAAAACGAAAGGCTCAGTCGAAAGACTGGGCCTTTCGTTTTATCTGTTGTTTGTCGGT
GAACGCTCTCTACTAGAGTCACACTGGCTCACCTTCGGGTGGGCCTTTCTGCGTTTATACCTAGGGTACG
GGTTTTGCTGCCCGCAAACGGGCTGTTCTGGTGTTGCTAGTTTGTTATCAGAATCGCAGATCCGGCTTCA
GCCGGTTTGCCGGCTGAAAGCGCTATTTCTTCCAGAATTGCCATGATTTTTTCCCCACGGGAGGCGTCAC
TGGCTCCCGTGTTGTCGGCAGCTTTGATTCGATAAGCAGCATCGCCTGTTTCAGGCTGTCTATGTGTGAC
TGTTGAGCTGTAACAAGTTGTCTCAGGTGTTCAATTTCATGTTCTAGTTGCTTTGTTTTACTGGTTTCAC
CTGTTCTATTAGGTGTTACATGCTGTTCATCTGTTACATTGTCGATCTGTTCATGGTGAACAGCTTTGAA
TGCACCAAAAACTCGTAAAAGCTCTGATGTATCTATCTTTTTTACACCGTTTTCATCTGTGCATATGGAC
AGTTTTCCCTTTGATATGTAACGGTGAACAGTTGTTCTACTTTTGTTTGTTAGTCTTGATGCTTCACTGA
TAGATACAAGAGCCATAAGAACCTCAGATCCTTCCGTATTTAGCCAGTATGTTCTCTAGTGTGGTTCGTT
GTTTTTGCGTGAGCCATGAGAACGAACCATTGAGATCATACTTACTTTGCATGTCACTCAAAAATTTTGC
CTCAAAACTGGTGAGCTGAATTTTTGCAGTTAAAGCATCGTGTAGTGTTTTTCTTAGTCCGTTATGTAGG
TAGGAATCTGATGTAATGGTTGTTGGTATTTTGTCACCATTCATTTTTATCTGGTTGTTCTCAAGTTCGG
TTACGAGATCCATTTGTCTATCTAGTTCAACTTGGAAAATCAACGTATCAGTCGGGCGGCCTCGCTTATC
AACCACCAATTTCATATTGCTGTAAGTGTTTAAATCTTTACTTATTGGTTTCAAAACCCATTGGTTAAGC
CTTTTAAACTCATGGTAGTTATTTTCAAGCATTAACATGAACTTAAATTCATCAAGGCTAATCTCTATAT
TTGCCTTGTGAGTTTTCTTTTGTGTTAGTTCTTTTAATAACCACTCATAAATCCTCATAGAGTATTTGTT
TTCAAAAGACTTAACATGTTCCAGATTATATTTTATGAATTTTTTTAACTGGAAAAGATAAGGCAATATC
TCTTCACTAAAAACTAATTCTAATTTTTCGCTTGAGAACTTGGCATAGTTTGTCCACTGGAAAATCTCAA
AGCCTTTAACCAAAGGATTCCTGATTTCCACAGTTCTCGTCATCAGCTCTCTGGTTGCTTTAGCTAATAC
ACCATAAGCATTTTCCCTACTGATGTTCATCATCTGAGCGTATTGGTTATAAGTGAACGATACCGTCCGT
TCTTTCCTTGTAGGGTTTTCAATCGTGGGGTTGAGTAGTGCCACACAGCATAAAATTAGCTTGGTTTCAT
GCTCCGTTAAGTCATAGCGACTAATCGCTAGTTCATTTGCTTTGAAAACAACTAATTCAGACATACATCT
CAATTGGTCTAGGTGATTTTAATCACTATACCAATTGAGATGGGCTAGTCAATGATAATTACTAGTCCTT
TTCCCGGGTGATCTGGGTATCTGTAAATTCTGCTAGACCTTTGCTGGAAAACTTGTAAATTCTGCTAGAC
CCTCTGTAAATTCCGCTAGACCTTTGTGTGTTTTTTTTGTTTATATTCAAGTGGTTATAATTTATAGAAT
AAAGAAAGAATAAAAAAAGATAAAAAGAATAGATCCCAGCCCTGTGTATAACTCACTACTTTAGTCAGTT
CCGCAGTATTACAAAAGGATGTCGCAAACGCTGTTTGCTCCTCTACAAAACAGACCTTAAAACCCTAAAG
GCTTAAGTAGCACCCTCGCAAGCTCGGGCAAATCGCTGAATATTCCTTTTGTCTCCGACCATCAGGCACC
TGAGTCGCTGTCTTTTTCGTGACATTCAGTTCGCTGCGCTCACGGCTCTGGCAGTGAATGGGGGTAAATG
GCACTACAGGCGCCTTTTATGGATTCATGCAAGGAAACTACCCATAATACAAGAAAAGCCCGTCACGGGC
TTCTCAGGGCGTTTTATGGCGGGTCTGCTATGTGGTGCTATCTGACTTTTTGCTGTTCAGCAGTTCCTGC
CCTCTGATTTTCCAGTCTGACCACTTCGGATTATCCCGTGACAGGTCATTCAGACTGGCTAATGCACCCA
GTAAGGCAGCGGTATCATCAACAGGCTTACCCGTCTTACTGTCCCTAGTGCTTGGATTCTCACCAATAAA
AAACGCCCGGCGGCAACCGAGCGTTCTGAACAAATCCAGATGGAGTTCTGAGGTCATTACTGGATCTATC
AACAGGAGTCCAAGCGAGCTCTCGAACCCCAGAGTCCCGCTCAGAAGAACTCGTCAAGAAGGCGATAGAA
GGCGATGCGCTGCGAATCGGGAGCGGCGATACCGTAAAGCACGAGGAAGCGGTCAGCCCATTCGCCGCCA
AGCTCTTCAGCAATATCACGGGTAGCCAACGCTATGTCCTGATAGCGGTCCGCCACACCCAGCCGGCCAC
AGTCGATGAATCCAGAAAAGCGGCCATTTTCCACCATGATATTCGGCAAGCAGGCATCGCCATGGGTCAC
GACGAGATCCTCGCCGTCGGGCATGCGCGCCTTGAGCCTGGCGAACAGTTCGGCTGGCGCGAGCCCCTGA
TGCTCTTCGTCCAGATCATCCTGATCGACAAGACCGGCTTCCATCCGAGTACGTGCTCGCTCGATGCGAT
GTTTCGCTTGGTGGTCGAATGGGCAGGTAGCCGGATCAAGCGTATGCAGCCGCCGCATTGCATCAGCCAT
GATGGATACTTTCTCGGCAGGAGCAAGGTGAGATGACAGGAGATCCTGCCCCGGCACTTCGCCCAATAGC
AGCCAGTCCCTTCCCGCTTCAGTGACAACGTCGAGCACAGCTGCGCAAGGAACGCCCGTCGTGGCCAGCC
ACGATAGCCGCGCTGCCTCGTCCTGCAGTTCATTCAGGGCACCGGACAGGTCGGTCTTGACAAAAAGAAC
CGGGCGCCCCTGCGCTGACAGCCGGAACACGGCGGCATCAGAGCAGCCGATTGTCTGTTGTGCCCAGTCA
TAGCCGAATAGCCTCTCCACCCAAGCGGCCGGAGAACCTGCGTGCAATCCATCTTGTTCAATCATGCGAA
ACGATCCTCATCCTGTCTCTTGATCAGATCATGATCCCCTGCGCCATCAGATCCTTGGCGGCAAGAAAGC
CATCCAGTTTACTTTGCAGGGCTTCCCAACCTTACCAGAGGGCGCCCCAGCTGGCAATTCC
