>Addgene plasmid #35294 | pBbS6k-RFP | addgene partial sequence | sequence record 43554 | jkRFP-F 5'-tggtcactacgacgctgaag-3'
CGGTTCAGCTGCCGGGTGCTTACAAAACCGACATCAAACTGGACATCACCTCCCACAACGAAGACTACAC
CATCGTTGAACAGTACGAACGTGCTGAAGGTCGTCACTCCACCGGTGCTTAAGGATCCAAACTCGAGTAA
GGATCTCCAGGCATCAAATAAAACGAAAGGCTCAGTCGAAAGACTGGGCCTTTCGTTTTATCTGTTGTTT
GTCGGTGAACGCTCTCTACTAGAGTCACACTGGCTCACCTTCGGGTGGGCCTTTCTGCGTTTATACCTAG
GGTACGGGTTTTGCTGCCCGCAAACGGGCTGTTCTGGTGTTGCTAGTTTGTTATCAGAATCGCAGATCCG
GCTTCAGCCGGTTTGCCGGCTGAAAGCGCTATTTCTTCCAGAATTGCCATGATTTTTTCCCCACGGGAGG
CGTCACTGGCTCCCGTGTTGTCGGCAGCTTTGATTCGATAAGCAGCATCGCCTGTTTCAGGCTGTCTATG
TGTGACTGTTGAGCTGTAACAAGTTGTCTCAGGTGTTCAATTTCATGTTCTAGTTGCTTTGTTTTACTGG
TTTCACCTGTTCTATTAGGTGTTACATGCTGTTCATCTGTTACATTGTCGATCTGTTCATGGTGAACAGC
TTTGAATGCACCAAAAACTCGTAAAAGCTCTGATGTATCTATCTTTTTTACACCGTTTTCATCTGTGCAT
ATGGACAGTTTTCCCTTTGATATGTAACGGTGAACAGTTGTTCTACTTTTGTTTGTTAGTCTTGATGCTT
CACTGATAGATACAAGAGCCATAAGAACCTCAGATCCTTCCGTATTTAGCCAGTATGTTC
