>Addgene plasmid #35294 | pBbS6k-RFP | addgene partial sequence | sequence record 43555 | jkRFP-R 5'-gctttggaaccgtactggaa-3'
GCGGACCACCTTTGGTAACTTTCAGTTTAGCGGTCTGGGTACCTTCGTACGGACGACCTTCACCTTCACC
TTCGATTTCGAACTCGTGACCGTTAACGGAACCTTCCATACGAACTTTGAAACGCATGAACTCTTTGATA
ACGTCTTCGCTACTCGCCATATGTATATCTCCTTCTTAAAAGATCTTTTGAATTCGGTCAGTGCGTCCTG
CTGATGTGCTCAGTATCTTGTTATCCGCTCACAATGTCAATTGTTATCCGCTCACAATTCTCGATCCTCT
ACGCCGGACGCATCGTGGCCGGCATCACCGGCGCCACAGGTGCGGTTGCTGGCGCCTATATCGCCGACAT
CACCGATGGGGAAGATCGGGCTCGCCACTTCGGGCTCATGAGCGCTTGTTTCGGCGTGGGTATGGTGGCA
GGCCCCGTGGCCGGGGGACTGTTGGGCGCCATCTCCTTGCATGCACCATTCCTTGCGGCGGCGGTGCTCA
ACGGCCTCAACCTACTACTGGGCTGCTTCCTAATGCAGGAGTCGCATAAGGGAGAGCGTCGAGATCCCGG
ACACCATCGAATGGCGCAAAACCTTTCGCGGTATGGCATGATAGCGCCCGGAAGAGAGTCAATTCAGGGT
GGTGAATGTGAAACCAGTAACGTTATACGATGTCGCAGAGTATGCCGGTGTCTCTTATCAGACCGTTTCC
CGCGTGGTGAACCAGGCCAGCCACGTTTCTGCGAAAACGCGGGAAAAAGTGGAAGCGGCGATGGCGGAGC
TGAATTACATTCCCAACCGCGTGGCACAACAACTGGCGGGCAAACAGTCGTTGCTGATTGGCGTTGCCAC
CTCCAGTCT
